Addgene plasmid #209709: pCMV-MBP-yATOM_Ras
Purpose: Mammalian expression of y-ATOM biosensor for HRas
Depositing lab: Stewart Loh. Publication: Adaptable, turn-on maturation (ATOM) fluorescent biosensors for multiplexed detection in cells. Sekhon H, Ha JH, Presti MF, Procopio SB, Jarvis AR, Mirsky PO, John AM, Loh SN. Nat Methods. 2023 Nov 9. doi: 10.1038/s41592-023-02065-w. PubMed 37945909.
Backbone
  Vector backbone: pCMV-N1
  Vector type: Mammalian Expression
Growth in bacteria
  Bacterial resistance: Kanamycin, 50 μg/mL
  Growth temperature: 37°C
  Growth strain: DH5alpha
  Copy number: High Copy
Gene/Insert
  Gene/Insert name: MBP-yATOM_Ras
  Species: Synthetic
  Tag / fusion protein: MBP (N terminal on insert)
  Cloning method: Restriction Enzyme; 5′ cloning site Unknown (unknown if destroyed); 3′ cloning site Unknown (unknown if destroyed)
Terms and licenses: Academic/Nonprofit Terms; Industry Terms: Not Available to Industry
Depositor comments: Please visit https://doi.org/10.1101/2023.03.28.534597 for bioRxiv preprint.
How to cite: pCMV-MBP-yATOM_Ras was a gift from Stewart Loh (Addgene plasmid # 209709 ; http://n2t.net/addgene:209709 ; RRID:Addgene_209709)
