[The description below was written by a language model from this plasmid's Addgene catalogue record and pLannotate feature annotations shown in this document.]
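Description:
pCMV-MBP-yATOM_Ras is a 6.2 kb mammalian expression plasmid built on a pCMV-N1-type backbone and designed to produce a yellow ATOM (adaptable, turn-on maturation) fluorescent biosensor for HRas in cultured cells. It is propagated in E. coli from a high-copy ColE1/pUC origin and selected with kanamycin. The Tn5 NeoR/KanR gene sits behind tandem bacterial (bla) and SV40 early promoters and is followed by an HSV TK polyadenylation signal, so the same marker could also provide G418 selection in mammalian cells. An f1 origin is present as well. The short ble and bGH poly(A) matches in the annotation are only fragments and probably backbone remnants rather than functional parts.

The payload is a single synthetic open reading frame driven by the CMV immediate early enhancer and promoter and terminated by the SV40 poly(A) signal. It begins with an N-terminal E. coli maltose binding protein that lacks its signal sequence and therefore stays cytosolic. This is followed by sequence annotated as circularly permuted Venus, then a segment matching a fibronectin domain, and then a short GFP-family fragment (annotated as Clover). This layout is consistent with a fibronectin-derived binding domain inserted into a yellow fluorescent protein scaffold. Such a domain would presumably act as the HRas-recognition module, although the record does not describe the binder or the mechanism in detail. The biosensor name implies that fluorescence turns on through chromophore maturation when the target is bound. A small SV40 large T antigen fragment lies near the 3′ end of the insert, and the record does not state its role. The plasmid is intended for detecting HRas in mammalian cells, and the associated work describes ATOM sensors as suited to multiplexed detection.
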