Features (pLannotate 1.2.2; 17 found; start..end, strand, type, name):
     61..364     +  enhancer       CMV enhancer: human cytomegalovirus immediate early enhancer
    365..568     +  promoter       CMV promoter: human cytomegalovirus (CMV) immediate early promoter
    591..637     +  misc_feature   MCS (fragment): multiple cloning site
    642..1742    +  CDS            MBP: maltose binding protein from E. coli; malE (mutated); This version of the gene does not encode a signal sequence, so MBP will remain in the cytosol.
   1816..2480    +  CDS            cp173Venus (fragment): circularly permuted form of the Venus yellow fluorescent protein (Nagai et al., 2004) efficient FRET acceptor for CFP
   2640..2834    +  CDS            FINC_PLEWA (fragment): Experimental evidence at transcript level: Swiss-Prot protein existence level 2. Fibronectins bind cell surfaces and various compounds including collagen, fibrin, heparin, DNA, and actin. Fibronectins are involved in cell adhesion, cell motility, opsonization, wound healing, and maintenance of cell shape. May be involved in osteoblast compaction (By similarity). From Pleurodeles waltl (Iberian ribbed newt).
   2829..2891    +  CDS            Clover (fragment): bright green-yellow fluorescent protein derived from GFP (Lam et al., 2012)
   2911..2994    +  CDS            large T antigen (fragment): large T antigen from SV40 (simian virus 40)
   3017..3138    +  polyA_signal   SV40 poly(A) signal: SV40 polyadenylation signal
   3172..3600    -  rep_origin     f1 ori (sequence partly withheld): f1 bacteriophage origin of replication; arrow indicates direction of (+) strand synthesis
   3627..3731    +  promoter       AmpR promoter: bla
   3733..4090    +  promoter       SV40 promoter: SV40 enhancer and early promoter
   4125..4919    +  CDS            NeoR/KanR: aminoglycoside phosphotransferase from Tn5; aph(3')-II (or nptII); confers resistance to neomycin, kanamycin, and G418 (Geneticin®)
   4940..5092    +  CDS            ble (fragment): BLE_KLEPN - Experimental evidence at protein level: Swiss-Prot protein existence level 1. Binding protein with a strong affinity to the bleomycin family of antibiotics. Binds to CL990; an antimitotic-antibiotic compound. From Klebsiella pneumoniae.
   5151..5198    +  polyA_signal   HSV TK poly(A) signal: herpes simplex virus thymidine kinase polyadenylation signal (Cole and Stacy, 1985)
   5289..5305    -  polyA_signal   bGH poly(A) signal (fragment): bovine growth hormone polyadenylation signal
   5527..6115    +  rep_origin     ori: high-copy-number ColE1/pMB1/pBR322/pUC origin of replication
>Addgene plasmid #209709 | pCMV-MBP-yATOM_Ras | addgene full sequence | sequence record 413169 | Addgene NGS Result
TAGTTATTAATAGTAATCAATTACGGGGTCATTAGTTCATAGCCCATATATGGAGTTCCGCGTTACATAA
CTTACGGTAAATGGCCCGCCTGGCTGACCGCCCAACGACCCCCGCCCATTGACGTCAATAATGACGTATG
TTCCCATAGTAACGCCAATAGGGACTTTCCATTGACGTCAATGGGTGGAGTATTTACGGTAAACTGCCCA
CTTGGCAGTACATCAAGTGTATCATATGCCAAGTACGCCCCCTATTGACGTCAATGACGGTAAATGGCCC
GCCTGGCATTATGCCCAGTACATGACCTTATGGGACTTTCCTACTTGGCAGTACATCTACGTATTAGTCA
TCGCTATTACCATGGTGATGCGGTTTTGGCAGTACATCAATGGGCGTGGATAGCGGTTTGACTCACGGGG
ATTTCCAAGTCTCCACCCCATTGACGTCAATGGGAGTTTGTTTTGGCACCAAAATCAACGGGACTTTCCA
AAATGTCGTAACAACTCCGCCCCATTGACGCAAATGGGCGGTAGGCGTGTACGGTGGGAGGTCTATATAA
GCAGAGCTGGTTTAGTGAACCGTCAGATCCGCTAGCGCTACCGGACTCAGATCTCGAGCTCAAGCTTCGA
ATTCTGCCACCATGAAAACTGAAGAAGGTAAACTGGTAATCTGGATTAACGGCGATAAAGGCTATAACGG
TCTCGCTGAAGTCGGTAAGAAATTCGAGAAAGATACCGGAATTAAAGTCACCGTTGAGCATCCGGATAAA
CTGGAAGAGAAATTCCCACAGGTTGCGGCAACTGGCGATGGCCCTGACATTATCTTCTGGGCACACGACC
GCTTTGGTGGCTACGCTCAATCTGGCCTGTTGGCTGAAATCACCCCGGACAAAGCGTTCCAGGACAAGCT
GTATCCGTTTACCTGGGATGCCGTACGTTACAACGGCAAGCTGATTGCTTACCCGATCGCTGTTGAAGCG
TTATCGCTGATTTATAACAAAGATCTGCTGCCGAACCCGCCAAAAACCTGGGAAGAGATCCCGGCGCTGG
ATAAAGAACTGAAAGCGAAAGGTAAGAGCGCGCTGATGTTCAACCTGCAAGAACCGTACTTCACCTGGCC
GCTGATTGCTGCTGACGGGGGTTATGCGTTCAAGTATGAAAACGGCAAGTACGACATTAAAGACGTGGGC
GTGGATAACGCTGGCGCGAAAGCGGGTCTGACCTTCCTGGTTGACCTGATTAAAAACAAACACATGAATG
CAGACACCGATTACTCCATCGCAGAAGCTGCCTTTAATAAAGGCGAAACAGCGATGACCATCAACGGCCC
GTGGGCATGGTCCAACATCGACACCAGCAAAGTGAATTATGGTGTAACGGTACTGCCGACCTTCAAGGGT
CAACCATCCAAACCGTTCGTTGGCGTGCTGAGCGCAGGTATTAACGCCGCCAGTCCGAACAAAGAGCTGG
CAAAAGAGTTCCTCGAAAACTATCTGCTGACTGATGAAGGTCTGGAAGCGGTTAATAAAGACAAACCGCT
GGGTGCCGTAGCGCTGAAGTCTTACGAGGAAGAGTTGGCGAAAGATCCACGTATTGCCGCCACTATGGAA
AACGCCCAGAAAGGTGAAATCATGCCGAACATCCCGCAGATGTCCGCTTTCTGGTATGCCGTGCGTACTG
CGGTGATCAACGCCGCCAGCGGTCGTCAGACTGTCGATGAAGCCCTGAAAGACGCGCAGACTAATTCGAG
CTCGCTGGAAGTTCTGTTCCAGGGGCCCAAGGTACCAGGAGCTGCGACACCGGTAACTGCAGACATGCTG
CCCGACAACCACTACCTGAGCTATCAGTCCGTTCTGAGCAAAGACCCCAACGAGAAGCGCGATCACATGG
TCCTGCTGGAGTTCGTGACCGCCGCCGGGATCACTCTCGGCATGGACGAGCTGTACAAGGGCGGTGGATC
CGGTGGTATGGTGAGCAAGGGCGAGGAGCTGTTCACCGGGGTGGTGCCCATCCTGGTCGAGCTGGACGGC
GACGTAAACGGCCACAAGTTCAGCGTCCGCGGCGAGGGCGAGGGCGATGCCACCAACGGCAAGCTGACCC
TGAAGCTGATCTGCACCACCGGCAAGCTGCCCGTGCCCTGGCCCACCCTCGTGACCACCCTGGGCTACGG
CCTGGCCTGCTTCAGCCGCTACCCCGACCACATGAAGCAGCACGACTTCTTCAAGTCCGCCATGCCCGAA
GGCTACGTCCAGGAGCGCACCATCTCTTTCAAGGACGACGGTACCTACAAGACCCGCGCCGAGGTGAAGT
TCGAGGGCGACACCCTGGTGAACCGCATCGAGCTGAAGGGCATCGACTTCAAGGAGGACGGCAACATCCT
GGGGCACAAGCTGGAGTACAACTTCAACAGCCACAACGTCTATATCACGGCCGACAAGCAGAAGAACGGC
ATCAAGGCTAACTTCAAGATCCGCCACAACGTTGAGGACGGTGTGGACTACACGATTACCGTGTATGCGT
GGGGTTGGCATGGCCAGGTTTATTACTATATGGGTAGCCCAATCTCGATTAACTACCGTACCGGAGGTTC
AGGCAGTGGTGGTGCTAGCGGTGGTGCGACTGGAGGCAGTGGCGGTGGATCTTCTGTTCCGACCAAACTG
GAGGTGGTTGCCGCAACTCCCACGAGTCTGCTGATCTCATGGGATGCTCCAGCCGTTACCGTCGATTATT
ACGTCATCACCTATGGCGAAACAGGCGGCAACTCTCCGGTACAGAAGTTTGAAGTGCCTGGGTCCAAAAG
CACTGCGACCATTTCGGGCTTAAAACCGGGCAGCGTGCAGCTCGCCGACCACTACCAGCAGAACACCCCC
ATCGGCGACGGCCCCGTGCTGTAAAGCGGCCGCGACTCTAGATCATAATCAGCCATACCACATTTGTAGA
GGTTTTACTTGCTTTAAAAAACCTCCCACACCTCCCCCTGAACCTGAAACATAAAATGAATGCAATTGTT
GTTGTTAACTTGTTTATTGCAGCTTATAATGGTTACAAATAAAGCAATAGCATCACAAATTTCACAAATA
AAGCATTTTTTTCACTGCATTCTAGTTGTGGTTTGTCCAAACTCATCAATGTATCTTAAGGCGTAAATTG
TAAGCGTTAATATTTTGTTAAAATTCGCGTTAAATTTTTGTTAAATCAGCTCATTTTTTAACCAATAGGC
CGAAATCGGCAAAATCCCTTATAAATCAAAAGAATAGACCGAGATAGGGT
[37 nt withheld, positions 3271-3307]
AAAGAACGTGGACTCCAACGTCAAAGG
[49 nt withheld, positions 3335-3383]
T
[91 nt withheld, positions 3385-3475]
G
[124 nt withheld, positions 3477-3600]
CAGGTGGCACTTTTCGGGGAAATGTGCGCGGAACCCCTATTTGTTTATTTTTCTAAATACATTCAAATAT
GTATCCGCTCATGAGACAATAACCCTGATAAATGCTTCAATAATATTGAAAAAGGAAGAGTCCTGAGGCG
GAAAGAACCAGCTGTGGAATGTGTGTCAGTTAGGGTGTGGAAAGTCCCCAGGCTCCCCAGCAGGCAGAAG
TATGCAAAGCATGCATCTCAATTAGTCAGCAACCAGGTGTGGAAAGTCCCCAGGCTCCCCAGCAGGCAGA
AGTATGCAAAGCATGCATCTCAATTAGTCAGCAACCATAGTCCCGCCCCTAACTCCGCCCATCCCGCCCC
TAACTCCGCCCAGTTCCGCCCATTCTCCGCCCCATGGCTGACTAATTTTTTTTATTTATGCAGAGGCCGA
GGCCGCCTCGGCCTCTGAGCTATTCCAGAAGTAGTGAGGAGGCTTTTTTGGAGGCCTAGGCTTTTGCAAA
GATCGATCAAGAGACAGGATGAGGATCGTTTCGCATGATTGAACAAGATGGATTGCACGCAGGTTCTCCG
GCCGCTTGGGTGGAGAGGCTATTCGGCTATGACTGGGCACAACAGACAATCGGCTGCTCTGATGCCGCCG
TGTTCCGGCTGTCAGCGCAGGGGCGCCCGGTTCTTTTTGTCAAGACCGACCTGTCCGGTGCCCTGAATGA
ACTGCAAGACGAGGCAGCGCGGCTATCGTGGCTGGCCACGACGGGCGTTCCTTGCGCAGCTGTGCTCGAC
GTTGTCACTGAAGCGGGAAGGGACTGGCTGCTATTGGGCGAAGTGCCGGGGCAGGATCTCCTGTCATCTC
ACCTTGCTCCTGCCGAGAAAGTATCCATCATGGCTGATGCAATGCGGCGGCTGCATACGCTTGATCCGGC
TACCTGCCCATTCGACCACCAAGCGAAACATCGCATCGAGCGAGCACGTACTCGGATGGAAGCCGGTCTT
GTCGATCAGGATGATCTGGACGAAGAGCATCAGGGGCTCGCGCCAGCCGAACTGTTCGCCAGGCTCAAGG
CGAGCATGCCCGACGGCGAGGATCTCGTCGTGACCCATGGCGATGCCTGCTTGCCGAATATCATGGTGGA
AAATGGCCGCTTTTCTGGATTCATCGACTGTGGCCGGCTGGGTGTGGCGGACCGCTATCAGGACATAGCG
TTGGCTACCCGTGATATTGCTGAAGAGCTTGGCGGCGAATGGGCTGACCGCTTCCTCGTGCTTTACGGTA
TCGCCGCTCCCGATTCGCAGCGCATCGCCTTCTATCGCCTTCTTGACGAGTTCTTCTGAGCGGGACTCTG
GGGTTCGAAATGACCGACCAAGCGACGCCCAACCTGCCATCACGAGATTTCGATTCCACCGCCGCCTTCT
ATGAAAGGTTGGGCTTCGGAATCGTTTTCCGGGACGCCGGCTGGATGATCCTCCAGCGCGGGGATCTCAT
GCTGGAGTTCTTCGCCCACCCTAGGGGGAGGCTAACTGAAACACGGAAGGAGACAATACCGGAAGGAACC
CGCGCTATGACGGCAATAAAAAGACAGAATAAAACGCACGGTGTTGGGTCGTTTGTTCATAAACGCGGGG
TTCGGTCCCAGGGCTGGCACTCTGTCGATACCCCACCGAGACCCCATTGGGGCCAATACGCCCGCGTTTC
TTCCTTTTCCCCACCCCACCCCCCAAGTTCGGGTGAAGGCCCAGGGCTCGCAGCCAACGTCGGGGCGGCA
GGCCCTGCCATAGCCTCAGGTTACTCATATATACTTTAGATTGATTTAAAACTTCATTTTTAATTTAAAA
GGATCTAGGTGAAGATCCTTTTTGATAATCTCATGACCAAAATCCCTTAACGTGAGTTTTCGTTCCACTG
AGCGTCAGACCCCGTAGAAAAGATCAAAGGATCTTCTTGAGATCCTTTTTTTCTGCGCGTAATCTGCTGC
TTGCAAACAAAAAAACCACCGCTACCAGCGGTGGTTTGTTTGCCGGATCAAGAGCTACCAACTCTTTTTC
CGAAGGTAACTGGCTTCAGCAGAGCGCAGATACCAAATACTGTTCTTCTAGTGTAGCCGTAGTTAGGCCA
CCACTTCAAGAACTCTGTAGCACCGCCTACATACCTCGCTCTGCTAATCCTGTTACCAGTGGCTGCTGCC
AGTGGCGATAAGTCGTGTCTTACCGGGTTGGACTCAAGACGATAGTTACCGGATAAGGCGCAGCGGTCGG
GCTGAACGGGGGGTTCGTGCACACAGCCCAGCTTGGAGCGAACGACCTACACCGAACTGAGATACCTACA
GCGTGAGCTATGAGAAAGCGCCACGCTTCCCGAAGGGAGAAAGGCGGACAGGTATCCGGTAAGCGGCAGG
GTCGGAACAGGAGAGCGCACGAGGGAGCTTCCAGGGGGAAACGCCTGGTATCTTTATAGTCCTGTCGGGT
TTCGCCACCTCTGACTTGAGCGTCGATTTTTGTGATGCTCGTCAGGGGGGCGGAGCCTATGGAAAAACGC
CAGCAACGCGGCCTTTTTACGGTTCCTGGCCTTTTGCTGGCCTTTTGCTCACATGTTCTTTCCTGCGTTA
TCCCCTGATTCTGTGGATAACCGTATTACCGCCATGCAT
