>Addgene plasmid #209709 | pCMV-MBP-yATOM_Ras | depositor partial sequence | sequence record 408717 | insert
GCAGAGCTGGTTTAGTGAACCGTCAGATCCGCTAGCGCTACCGGACTCAGATCTCGAGCTCAAGCTTCGA
ATTCTGCCACCATGAAAACTGAAGAAGGTAAACTGGTAATCTGGATTAACGGCGATAAAGGCTATAACGG
TCTCGCTGAAGTCGGTAAGAAATTCGAGAAAGATACCGGAATTAAAGTCACCGTTGAGCATCCGGATAAA
CTGGAAGAGAAATTCCCACAGGTTGCGGCAACTGGCGATGGCCCTGACATTATCTTCTGGGCACACGACC
GCTTTGGTGGCTACGCTCAATCTGGCCTGTTGGCTGAAATCACCCCGGACAAAGCGTTCCAGGACAAGCT
GTATCCGTTTACCTGGGATGCCGTACGTTACAACGGCAAGCTGATTGCTTACCCGATCGCTGTTGAAGCG
TTATCGCTGATTTATAACAAAGATCTGCTGCCGAACCCGCCAAAAACCTGGGAAGAGATCCCGGCGCTGG
ATAAAGAACTGAAAGCGAAAGGTAAGAGCGCGCTGATGTTCAACCTGCAAGAACCGTACTTCACCTGGCC
GCTGATTGCTGCTGACGGGGGTTATGCGTTCAAGTATGAAAACGGCAAGTACGACATTAAAGACGTGGGC
GTGGATAACGCTGGCGCGAAAGCGGGTCTGACCTTCCTGGTTGACCTGATTAAAAACAAACACATGAATG
CAGACACCGATTACTCCATCGCAGAAGCTGCCTTTAATAAAGGCGAAACAGCGATGACCATCAACGGCCC
GTGGGCATGGTCCAACATCGACACCAGCAAAGTGAATTATGGTGTAACGGTACTGCCGACCTTCAAGGGT
CAACCATCCAAACCGTTCGTTGGCGTGCTGAGCGCAGGTATTAACGCCGCCAGTCCGAACAAAGAGCTGG
CAAAAGAGTTCCTCGAAAACTATCTGCTGACTGATGAAGGTCTGGAAGCGGTTAATAAAGACAAACCGCT
GGGTGCCGTAGCGCTGAAGTCTTACGAGGAAGAGTTGGCGAAAGATCCACGTATTGCCGCCACTATGGAA
AACGCCCAGAAAGGTGAAATCATGCCGAACATCCCGCAGATGTCCGCTTTCTGGTATGCCGTGCGTACTG
CGGTGATCAACGCCGCCAGCGGTCGTCAGACTGTCGATGAAGCCCTGAAAGACGCGCAGACTAATTCGAG
CTCGCTGGAAGTTCTGTTCCAGGGGCCCAAGGTACCAGGAGCTGCGACACCGGTAACTGCAGACATGCTG
CCCGACAACCACTACCTGAGCTATCAGTCCGTTCTGAGCAAAGACCCCAACGAGAAGCGCGATCACATGG
TCCTGCTGGAGTTCGTGACCGCCGCCGGGATCACTCTCGGCATGGACGAGCTGTACAAGGGCGGTGGATC
CGGTGGTATGGTGAGCAAGGGCGAGGAGCTGTTCACCGGGGTGGTGCCCATCCTGGTCGAGCTGGACGGC
GACGTAAACGGCCACAAGTTCAGCGTCCGCGGCGAGGGCGAGGGCGATGCCACCAACGGCAAGCTGACCC
TGAAGCTGATCTGCACCACCGGCAAGCTGCCCGTGCCCTGGCCCACCCTCGTGACCACCCTGGGCTACGG
CCTGGCCTGCTTCAGCCGCTACCCCGACCACATGAAGCAGCACGACTTCTTCAAGTCCGCCATGCCCGAA
GGCTACGTCCAGGAGCGCACCATCTCTTTCAAGGACGACGGTACCTACAAGACCCGCGCCGAGGTGAAGT
TCGAGGGCGACACCCTGGTGAACCGCATCGAGCTGAAGGGCATCGACTTCAAGGAGGACGGCAACATCCT
GGGGCACAAGCTGGAGTACAACTTCAACAGCCACAACGTCTATATCACGGCCGACAAGCAGAAGAACGGC
ATCAAGGCTAACTTCAAGATCCGCCACAACGTTGAGGACGGTGTGGACTACACGATTACCGTGTATGCGT
GGGGTTGGCATGGCCAGGTTTATTACTATATGGGTAGCCCAATCTCGATTAACTACCGTACCGGAGGTTC
AGGCAGTGGTGGTGCTAGCGGTGGTGCGACTGGAGGCAGTGGCGGTGGATCTTCTGTTCCGACCAAACTG
GAGGTGGTTGCCGCAACTCCCACGAGTCTGCTGATCTCATGGGATGCTCCAGCCGTTACCGTCGATTATT
ACGTCATCACCTATGGCGAAACAGGCGGCAACTCTCCGGTACAGAAGTTTGAAGTGCCTGGGTCCAAAAG
CACTGCGACCATTTCGGGCTTAAAACCGGGCAGCGTGCAGCTCGCCGACCACTACCAGCAGAACACCCCC
ATCGGCGACGGCCCCGTGCTGTAAAGCGGCCGCGACTCTAGATCATAATCAGCCATACCACATTTGTAGA
GGTTTTACTTGCTTTAAAAAACCTCCCACACCTCCCCCTGAACCTGAAACATAAAATGAATGC
